>Addgene plasmid #148844 | pCMV-TAPtagC-PrP-SBP-HsNot10_AH | depositor full sequence | sequence record 291292 | Full Sequence
TAGTTATTAATAGTAATCAATTACGGGGTCATTAGTTCATAGCCCATATATGGAGTTCCGCGTTACATAA
CTTACGGTAAATGGCCCGCCTGGCTGACCGCCCAACGACCCCCGCCCATTGACGTCAATAATGACGTATG
TTCCCATAGTAACGCCAATAGGGACTTTCCATTGACGTCAATGGGTGGAGTATTTACGGTAAACTGCCCA
CTTGGCAGTACATCAAGTGTATCATATGCCAAGTACGCCCCCTATTGACGTCAATGACGGTAAATGGCCC
GCCTGGCATTATGCCCAGTACATGACCTTATGGGACTTTCCTACTTGGCAGTACATCTACGTATTAGTCA
TCGCTATTACCATGGTGATGCGGTTTTGGCAGTACATCAATGGGCGTGGATAGCGGTTTGACTCACGGGG
ATTTCCAAGTCTCCACCCCATTGACGTCAATGGGAGTTTGTTTTGGCACCAAAATCAACGGGACTTTCCA
AAATGTCGTAACAACTCCGCCCCATTGACGCAAATGGGCGGTAGGCGTGTACGGTGGGAGGTCTATATAA
GCAGAGCTGGTTTAGTGACCGTCAGATCCGCTAGCGCTACCGGACTCAGATCTCGAGACAGCCACCATGG
CTGCAGACAAGCCTGCAGATCAGGGAGCAGAGAAACATGAAGGCACAGGTCAGTCCTCTGGGATCACTGA
TCAAGAGAAGGAGTTATCCACCAATGCTTTCCAAGCTTTCACATCTGGAAATTATGATGCCTGTCTACAA
CACCTTGCCTGTCTACAAGATATAAACAAAGATGATTATAAAATAATTTTGAATACAGCAGTAGCTGAGT
TTTTTAAAAGTAACCAAACAACAACAGATAATTTGAGACAAACACTTAACCAGCTGAAGAATCAGGTCCA
CTCAGCTGTTGAAGAAATGGATGGATTAGATGATGTTGAAAACAGCATGTTGTACTATAATCAAGCAGTC
ATTCTTTATCATCTGCGGCAGTATACAGAAGCCATATCAGTTGGTGAAAAACTTTATCAGTTCATAGAGC
CTTTTGAAGAAAAATTTGCCCAAGCAGTGTGTTTTTTGCTTGTAGACCTGTATATATTAACCTACCAAGC
TGAGAAAGCTTTGCATCTTCTTGCTGTCCTAGAAAAAATGATTTCACAGGGTAACAATAACAAAAATGGA
AAGAATGAGACTGGTAATAACAACAACAAAGATGGATCTAATCATAAAGCTGAAAGTGGAGCTCTAATAG
AAGCTGCAAAATCAAAGATACATCAGTACAAAGTACGAGCTTATATCCAAATGAAGTCTCTGAAAGCATG
TAAAAGGGAAATCAAGTCAGTCATGAATACAGCTGGAAATTCCGCACCCTCTCTCTTTCTTAAAAGCAAT
TTTGAGTACTTAAGAGGTAATTATCGAAAAGCCGTGAAGCTATTAAATAGTTCAAACATTGCTGAGCATC
CAGGATTCATGAAAACAGGTGAATGCTTGAGATGCATGTTCTGGAATAACCTTGGTTGCATCCATTTTGC
CATGAGCAAGCACAATTTGGGAATATTCTACTTTAAAAAGGCTCTGCAAGAGAATGACAATGTCTGTGCA
CAGCTCAGTGCAGGTAGCACTGATCCAGGTAAAAAATTTTCAGGAAGACCCATGTGTACGTTACTAACCA
ATAAGAGATATGAGTTGCTGTATAACTGTGGAATTCAGCTTCTTCACATTGGAAGGCCTCTTGCTGCCTT
CGAATGTCTGATTGAAGCTGTTCAGGTTTATCATGCAAATCCTCGCCTCTGGCTACGGCTGGCTGAATGC
TGCATTGCTGCCAATAAGGGGACTTCTGAACAAGAAACTAAAGGCCTTCCCAGCAAAAAAGGAATTGTAC
AGTCTATTGTTGGTCAAGGCTATCATCGTAAAATAGTTTTGGCATCACAGTCTATACAGAATACTGTTTA
TAATGATGGTCAGTCTTCGGCCATTCCTGTAGCCAGTATGGAGTTTGCAGCCATATGTCTCAGAAATGCC
TTGTTGCTGCTACCTGAAGAACAGCAAGATCCAAAGCAGGAAAATGGGGCTAAAAATAGTAATCAATTAG
GTGGGAACACAGAGAGCAGCGAAAGCAGTGAAACTTGCAGCAGTAAAAGCCATGATGGAGATAAATTCAT
TCCAGCTCCACCTTCTTCTCCATTGAGAAAACAGGAATTAGAAAACTTAAAGTGCTCCATACTTGCTTGC
AGTGCCTACGTGGCTCTGGCTTTGGGTGATAACCTCATGGCTTTGAATCATGCAGATAAACTTCTTCAGC
AGCCCAAGCTGTCAGGATCTCTTAAGTTTTTGGGACATTTATATGCTGCAGAAGCCCTCATCTCTCTCGA
CAGAATATCTGATGCCATTACTCACTTGAACCCGGAGAATGTCACTGATGTCTCCTTAGGGATCTCTTCA
AATGAGCAGGACCAAGGATCAGACAAAGGTGAAAATGAAGCAATGGAATCCTCTGGTAAGCGGGCCCCTC
AGTGCTACCCCAGTTCCGTCAACTCTGCCAGGACTGTGATGCTGTTCAACCTTGGCAGCGCTTACTGCCT
GAGGAGCGAATATGACAAAGCCCGAAAGTGTCTCCACCAGGCGGCTTCAATGATCCATCCTAAAGAGGTG
CCCCCTGAGGCCATCTTGCTGGCAGTCTACCTTGAACTGCAGAATGGTAATACTCAGCTGGCCTTACAGA
TCATCAAAAGGAATCAGCTGCTCCCTGCAGTGAAAACACACTCTGAAGTGAGAAAGAAGCCAGTGTTTCA
GCCTGTCCACCCGATCCAGCCCATCCAAATGCCGGCTTTCACCACTGTGCAGAGAAAGGGTACCGCGGGC
CCGGGATCCGACGAGAAGACCACCGGCTGGCGGGGCGGCCACGTGGTGGAGGGCCTGGCCGGCGAGCTGG
AGCAGCTGCGGGCCAGGCTGGAGCACCACCCTCAGGGCCAGCGGGAGCCCGAACTACTGGAAGTTCTGTT
CCAGGGGCCCAAAACCGCGGCTCTTGCGCAACACGATGAAGCCGTGGACAACAAATTCAACAAAGAACAA
CAAAACGCGTTCTATGAGATCTTACATTTACCTAACTTAAACGAAGAACAACGAAACGCCTTCATCCAAA
GTTTAAAAGATGACCCAAGCCAAAGCGCTAACCTTTTAGCAGAAGCTAAAAAGCTAAATGATGCTCAGGC
GCCGAAAGTAGACAACAAATTCAACAAAGAACAACAAAACGCGTTCTATGAGATCTTACATTTACCTAAC
TTAAACGAAGAACAACGAAACGCCTTCATCCAAAGTTTAAAAGATGACCCAAGCCAAAGCGCTAACCTTT
TAGCAGAAGCTAAAAAGCTAAATGATGCTCAGGCGCCGAAAGTAGACGCGAATTCCGCGGGGAAGTCAAC
CAAGCTTTAGGCGGCCGCGACTCTAGATCATAATCAGCCATACCACATTTGTAGAGGTTTTACTTGCTTT
AAAAAACCTCCCACACCTCCCCCTGAACCTGAAACATAAAATGAATGCAATTGTTGTTGTTAACTTGTTT
ATTGCAGCTTATAATGGTTACAAATAAAGCAATAGCATCACAAATTTCACAAATAAAGCATTTTTTTCAC
TGCATTCTAGTTGTGGTTTGTCCAAACTCATCAATGTATCTTAACGCGTAAATTGTAAGCGTTAATATTT
TGTTAAAATTCGCGTTAAATTTTTGTTAAATCAGCTCATTTTTTAACCAATAGGCCGAAATCGGCAAAAT
CCCTTATAAATCAAAAGAATAGACCGAGATAGGGT
[37 nt withheld, positions 3816-3852]
AAAGAACGTGGACTCCAACGTCAAAGG
[49 nt withheld, positions 3880-3928]
T
[91 nt withheld, positions 3930-4020]
G
[124 nt withheld, positions 4022-4145]
CAGGTGGCACTTTTCGGGGAAATGTGCGCGGAACCCCTATTTGTTTATTTTTCTAAATACATTCAAATAT
GTATCCGCTCATGAGACAATAACCCTGATAAATGCTTCAATAATATTGAAAAAGGAAGAGTCCTGAGGCG
GAAAGAACCAGCTGTGGAATGTGTGTCAGTTAGGGTGTGGAAAGTCCCCAGGCTCCCCAGCAGGCAGAAG
TATGCAAAGCATGCATCTCAATTAGTCAGCAACCAGGTGTGGAAAGTCCCCAGGCTCCCCAGCAGGCAGA
AGTATGCAAAGCATGCATCTCAATTAGTCAGCAACCATAGTCCCGCCCCTAACTCCGCCCATCCCGCCCC
TAACTCCGCCCAGTTCCGCCCATTCTCCGCCCCATGGCTGACTAATTTTTTTTATTTATGCAGAGGCCGA
GGCCGCCTCGGCCTCTGAGCTATTCCAGAAGTAGTGAGGAGGCTTTTTTGGAGGCCTAGGCTTTTGCAAA
GATCGATCAAGAGACAGGATGAGGATCGTTTCGCATGATTGAACAAGATGGATTGCACGCAGGTTCTCCG
GCCGCTTGGGTGGAGAGGCTATTCGGCTATGACTGGGCACAACAGACAATCGGCTGCTCTGATGCCGCCG
TGTTCCGGCTGTCAGCGCAGGGGCGCCCGGTTCTTTTTGTCAAGACCGACCTGTCCGGTGCCCTGAATGA
ACTGCAAGACGAGGCAGCGCGGCTATCGTGGCTGGCCACGACGGGCGTTCCTTGCGCAGCTGTGCTCGAC
GTTGTCACTGAAGCGGGAAGGGACTGGCTGCTATTGGGCGAAGTGCCGGGGCAGGATCTCCTGTCATCTC
ACCTTGCTCCTGCCGAGAAAGTATCCATCATGGCTGATGCAATGCGGCGGCTGCATACGCTTGATCCGGC
TACCTGCCCATTCGACCACCAAGCGAAACATCGCATCGAGCGAGCACGTACTCGGATGGAAGCCGGTCTT
GTCGATCAGGATGATCTGGACGAAGAGCATCAGGGGCTCGCGCCAGCCGAACTGTTCGCCAGGCTCAAGG
CGAGCATGCCCGACGGCGAGGATCTCGTCGTGACCCATGGCGATGCCTGCTTGCCGAATATCATGGTGGA
AAATGGCCGCTTTTCTGGATTCATCGACTGTGGCCGGCTGGGTGTGGCGGACCGCTATCAGGACATAGCG
TTGGCTACCCGTGATATTGCTGAAGAGCTTGGCGGCGAATGGGCTGACCGCTTCCTCGTGCTTTACGGTA
TCGCCGCTCCCGATTCGCAGCGCATCGCCTTCTATCGCCTTCTTGACGAGTTCTTCTGAGCGGGACTCTG
GGGTTCGAAATGACCGACCAAGCGACGCCCAACCTGCCATCACGAGATTTCGATTCCACCGCCGCCTTCT
ATGAAAGGTTGGGCTTCGGAATCGTTTTCCGGGACGCCGGCTGGATGATCCTCCAGCGCGGGGATCTCAT
GCTGGAGTTCTTCGCCCACCCTAGGGGGAGGCTAACTGAAACACGGAAGGAGACAATACCGGAAGGAACC
CGCGCTATGACGGCAATAAAAAGACAGAATAAAACGCACGGTGTTGGGTCGTTTGTTCATAAACGCGGGG
TTCGGTCCCAGGGCTGGCACTCTGTCGATACCCCACCGAGACCCCATTGGGGCCAATACGCCCGCGTTTC
TTCCTTTTCCCCACCCCACCCCCCAAGTTCGGGTGAAGGCCCAGGGCTCGCAGCCAACGTCGGGGCGGCA
GGCCCTGCCATAGCCTCAGGTTACTCATATATACTTTAGATTGATTTAAAACTTCATTTTTAATTTAAAA
GGATCTAGGTGAAGATCCTTTTTGATAATCTCATGACCAAAATCCCTTAACGTGAGTTTTCGTTCCACTG
AGCGTCAGACCCCGTAGAAAAGATCAAAGGATCTTCTTGAGATCCTTTTTTTCTGCGCGTAATCTGCTGC
TTGCAAACAAAAAAACCACCGCTACCAGCGGTGGTTTGTTTGCCGGATCAAGAGCTACCAACTCTTTTTC
CGAAGGTAACTGGCTTCAGCAGAGCGCAGATACCAAATACTGTCCTTCTAGTGTAGCCGTAGTTAGGCCA
CCACTTCAAGAACTCTGTAGCACCGCCTACATACCTCGCTCTGCTAATCCTGTTACCAGTGGCTGCTGCC
AGTGGCGATAAGTCGTGTCTTACCGGGTTGGACTCAAGACGATAGTTACCGGATAAGGCGCAGCGGTCGG
GCTGAACGGGGGGTTCGTGCACACAGCCCAGCTTGGAGCGAACGACCTACACCGAACTGAGATACCTACA
GCGTGAGCTATGAGAAAGCGCCACGCTTCCCGAAGGGAGAAAGGCGGACAGGTATCCGGTAAGCGGCAGG
GTCGGAACAGGAGAGCGCACGAGGGAGCTTCCAGGGGGAAACGCCTGGTATCTTTATAGTCCTGTCGGGT
TTCGCCACCTCTGACTTGAGCGTCGATTTTTGTGATGCTCGTCAGGGGGGCGGAGCCTATGGAAAAACGC
CAGCAACGCGGCCTTTTTACGGTTCCTGGCCTTTTGCTGGCCTTTTGCTCACATGTTCTTTCCTGCGTTA
TCCCCTGATTCTGTGGATAACCGTATTACCGCCATGCAT
Features (pLannotate 1.2.2; 18 found; start..end, strand, type, name):
     61..364     +  enhancer       CMV enhancer: human cytomegalovirus immediate early enhancer
    365..568     +  promoter       CMV promoter: human cytomegalovirus (CMV) immediate early promoter
    590..617     +  misc_feature   MCS (fragment): multiple cloning site
    627..2858    +  CDS            CNOT10: CNO10_HUMAN - Experimental evidence at protein level: Swiss-Prot protein existence level 1. Component of the CCR4-NOT complex which is one of the major cellular mRNA deadenylases and is linked to various cellular processes including bulk mRNA degradation, miRNA-mediated repression, translational repression during translational initiation and general transcription regulation. Additional complex functions may be a consequence of its influence on mRNA expression. Is not required for association of CNOT7 to the CCR4-NOT complex. From Homo sapiens (Human).
   2859..2879    +  misc_feature   MCS (fragment): multiple cloning site
   2880..2990    +  CDS            SBP: streptavidin-binding peptide selected from a peptide library; binds streptavidin with nanomolar affinity (Keefe et al., 2001)
   3054..3227    +  CDS            ProtA: IgG-binding unit of Staphylococcus aureus protein A
   3231..3401    +  CDS            ProtA: IgG-binding unit of Staphylococcus aureus protein A
   3456..3539    +  CDS            large T antigen (fragment): large T antigen from SV40 (simian virus 40)
   3562..3683    +  polyA_signal   SV40 poly(A) signal: SV40 polyadenylation signal
   3717..4145    -  rep_origin     f1 ori (sequence partly withheld): f1 bacteriophage origin of replication; arrow indicates direction of (+) strand synthesis
   4172..4276    +  promoter       AmpR promoter: bla
   4278..4635    +  promoter       SV40 promoter: SV40 enhancer and early promoter
   4670..5464    +  CDS            NeoR/KanR: aminoglycoside phosphotransferase from Tn5; aph(3')-II (or nptII); confers resistance to neomycin, kanamycin, and G418 (Geneticin®)
   5485..5637    +  CDS            ble (fragment): BLE_KLEPN - Experimental evidence at protein level: Swiss-Prot protein existence level 1. Binding protein with a strong affinity to the bleomycin family of antibiotics. Binds to CL990; an antimitotic-antibiotic compound. From Klebsiella pneumoniae.
   5696..5743    +  polyA_signal   HSV TK poly(A) signal: herpes simplex virus thymidine kinase polyadenylation signal (Cole and Stacy, 1985)
   5834..5850    -  polyA_signal   bGH poly(A) signal (fragment): bovine growth hormone polyadenylation signal
   6072..6660    +  rep_origin     ori: high-copy-number ColE1/pMB1/pBR322/pUC origin of replication
