[The description below was written by a language model from this plasmid's Addgene catalogue record and pLannotate feature annotations shown in this document.]
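Description:
pCMV-TAPtagC-PrP-SBP-HsNot10_AH is a 6,774-nt mammalian expression plasmid that produces human CNOT10 (HsNot10), a component of the CCR4-NOT deadenylase complex, with a C-terminal tandem affinity tag. The catalogue lists the backbone as unknown. Even so, the annotated features show a familiar layout. A high-copy ColE1/pUC-type origin supports propagation in E. coli, and an f1 origin is also present. A single NeoR/KanR (Tn5 aminoglycoside phosphotransferase) gene sits behind both a bacterial AmpR (bla) promoter and the SV40 enhancer/early promoter, and it ends in an HSV TK polyadenylation signal. This dual-promoter arrangement gives kanamycin resistance in bacteria and allows G418 selection in mammalian cells. Short fragments annotated as ble, bGH poly(A) and SV40 large T antigen appear to be backbone remnants rather than functional units.

The expression cassette is driven by the human cytomegalovirus immediate early enhancer and promoter and terminated by an SV40 poly(A) signal. The CNOT10 coding sequence lies between residual multiple cloning site segments. Downstream of it come a streptavidin-binding peptide (SBP) and two IgG-binding units of Staphylococcus aureus protein A, matching the "TAPtagC" part of the name. "PrP" may refer to a protease cleavage site within the tag, but no such feature is annotated and the record does not define the term. The depositor notes that the insert came from a Kazusa cDNA clone and carries two silent mutations relative to the NCBI reference transcript. The stated purpose is simply mammalian expression of HsNot10. The tag design would suit sequential IgG and streptavidin affinity purification, or pulldown of CNOT10 and its associated partners from transfected cells. The available sequence is the depositor's and may be theoretical or based on Sanger reads.
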