Addgene plasmid #148844: pCMV-TAPtagC-PrP-SBP-HsNot10_AH
Purpose: Mammalian Expression of HsNot10
Depositing lab: Elisa Izaurralde. Depositing organization: Max Planck Institute for Developmental Biology.
Backbone
  Vector backbone: Unknown
  Vector type: Mammalian Expression
Growth in bacteria
  Bacterial resistance: Kanamycin, 50 μg/mL
  Growth temperature: 37°C
  Growth strain: DH5alpha
  Copy number: High Copy
Gene/Insert
  Gene/Insert name: HsNot10 (alt name: CNOT10 cloned from Kazusa clone: on15275)
  Species: H. sapiens (human)
  Entrez Gene: CNOT10 (a.k.a. FLJ12890, FLJ13165, DKFZp434K115)
  Cloning method: Unknown
Terms and licenses: Academic/Nonprofit Terms; Industry Terms: Not Available to Industry
Depositor comments: two silent mutation compared to the sequence given by NCBI: NM_015442.1 Plasmids from this collection were made available to the research community and donated after the lab closed. Please note that the sequence provided by the depositing laboratory may be theoretical/predicted or based on Sanger sequencing results. There may be discrepancies between sequencing results obtained by Addgene and the depositor sequence. If an Addgene verified sequence is not available, please contact before placing your order to request that our lab fully sequence the plasmid.
How to cite: pCMV-TAPtagC-PrP-SBP-HsNot10_AH was a gift from Elisa Izaurralde (Addgene plasmid # 148844 ; http://n2t.net/addgene:148844 ; RRID:Addgene_148844)
